Addgene plasmid #147500: pT7-EGFP-C1-HsNot2-F445AY449AF502A_S
Purpose: Mammalian Expression of HsNot2-F445AY449AF502A
Depositing lab: Elisa Izaurralde. Depositing organization: Max Planck Institute for Developmental Biology. Publication: Structure and assembly of the NOT module of the human CCR4-NOT complex. Boland A, Chen Y, Raisch T, Jonas S, Kuzuoglu-Ozturk D, Wohlbold L, Weichenrieder O, Izaurralde E. Nat Struct Mol Biol. 2013 Nov;20(11):1289-97. doi: 10.1038/nsmb.2681. Epub 2013 Oct 13. PubMed 24121232.
Backbone
  Vector backbone: Unknown
  Vector type: Mammalian Expression
Growth in bacteria
  Bacterial resistance: Kanamycin, 50 μg/mL
  Growth temperature: 37°C
  Growth strain: DH5alpha
  Copy number: High Copy
Gene/Insert
  Gene/Insert name: HsNot2-F445AY449AF502A (alt name: CNOT2)
  Species: H. sapiens (human)
  Entrez Gene: CNOT2 (a.k.a. CDC36, HSPC131, IDNADFS, NOT2, NOT2H)
  Cloning method: Unknown
Terms and licenses: Academic/Nonprofit Terms; Industry Terms: Not Available to Industry
Depositor comments: ORF extracted from NCBI: NM_014515.5. Plasmids from this collection were made available to the research community and donated after the lab closed. Please note that the sequence provided by the depositing laboratory may be theoretical/predicted or based on Sanger sequencing results. There may be discrepancies between sequencing results obtained by Addgene and the depositor sequence. If an Addgene verified sequence is not available, please contact before placing your order to request that our lab fully sequence the plasmid.
How to cite: pT7-EGFP-C1-HsNot2-F445AY449AF502A_S was a gift from Elisa Izaurralde (Addgene plasmid # 147500 ; http://n2t.net/addgene:147500 ; RRID:Addgene_147500)
