[The description below was written by a language model from this plasmid's Addgene catalogue record and pLannotate feature annotations shown in this document.]
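Description:
pT7-EGFP-C1-HsNot2-F445AY449AF502A_S is a 6,384 nt mammalian expression plasmid encoding human CNOT2 (NOT2), a subunit of the CCR4-NOT deadenylase complex, carrying three alanine substitutions (F445A, Y449A, F502A) and fused at its N-terminus to EGFP. The catalogue lists the backbone as unknown, but the name and feature layout are consistent with an EGFP-C1-type vector modified to include a T7 promoter. The CMV immediate-early enhancer and promoter drive transcription in mammalian cells, and the bacteriophage T7 promoter placed just upstream of EGFP could additionally allow transcription by T7 RNA polymerase. The EGFP coding sequence is followed by a short multiple cloning site fragment, then the CNOT2 open reading frame, which the depositor states was derived from an NCBI reference transcript, and the unit is terminated by the SV40 polyadenylation signal.

Propagation in E. coli relies on a high-copy ColE1/pUC-type origin with kanamycin selection. The NeoR/KanR (Tn5 aminoglycoside phosphotransferase) gene sits behind tandem bacterial (AmpR) and SV40 early promoters and is followed by the HSV TK poly(A) signal, so the same marker can confer G418 resistance in mammalian cells. An f1 origin is also present. Several small annotated fragments (HIV-1 LTR, large T antigen, ble, bGH poly(A)) are probably short sequence matches within the backbone rather than functional elements.

The associated publication concerns the structure and assembly of the NOT module of the human CCR4-NOT complex, so the construct probably expresses a GFP-tagged CNOT2 mutant for comparison with wild-type protein in interaction or functional assays, although the record does not state what the substitutions disrupt. The depositor notes that the provided sequence may be theoretical or based on Sanger sequencing.
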