Features (pLannotate 1.2.2; 18 found; start..end, strand, type, name):
     61..364     +  enhancer       CMV enhancer: human cytomegalovirus immediate early enhancer
    365..568     +  promoter       CMV promoter: human cytomegalovirus (CMV) immediate early promoter
    564..597     +  LTR            5' LTR (truncated) (fragment): truncated 5' long terminal repeat (LTR) from HIV-1
    613..631     +  promoter       T7 promoter: promoter for bacteriophage T7 RNA polymerase
    665..1381    +  CDS            EGFP: EGFP is a basic (constitutively fluorescent) green fluorescent protein published in 1996, derived from Aequorea victoria. It is reported to be a rapidly-maturing weak dimer with moderate acid sensitivity.
   1382..1411    +  misc_feature   MCS (fragment): multiple cloning site
   1412..3028    +  CDS            CNOT2: CNOT2_HUMAN - Also known as CDC36, NOT2. Experimental evidence at protein level: Swiss-Prot protein existence level 1. Component of the CCR4-NOT complex which is one of the major cellular mRNA deadenylases and is linked to various cellular processes including bulk mRNA degradation, miRNA-mediated repression, translational repression during translational initiation and general transcription regulation. Additional complex functions may be a consequence of its influence on mRNA expression. Required for the CCR4- NOT complex structural integrity. Can repress transcription and may link the CCR4-NOT
   3031..3053    +  misc_feature   MCS (fragment): multiple cloning site
   3065..3149    +  CDS            large T antigen (fragment): large T antigen from SV40 (simian virus 40)
   3172..3293    +  polyA_signal   SV40 poly(A) signal: SV40 polyadenylation signal
   3327..3755    -  rep_origin     f1 ori (sequence partly withheld): f1 bacteriophage origin of replication; arrow indicates direction of (+) strand synthesis
   3782..3886    +  promoter       AmpR promoter: bla
   3888..4245    +  promoter       SV40 promoter: SV40 enhancer and early promoter
   4280..5074    +  CDS            NeoR/KanR: aminoglycoside phosphotransferase from Tn5; aph(3')-II (or nptII); confers resistance to neomycin, kanamycin, and G418 (Geneticin®)
   5095..5247    +  CDS            ble (fragment): BLE_KLEPN - Experimental evidence at protein level: Swiss-Prot protein existence level 1. Binding protein with a strong affinity to the bleomycin family of antibiotics. Binds to CL990; an antimitotic-antibiotic compound. From Klebsiella pneumoniae.
   5306..5353    +  polyA_signal   HSV TK poly(A) signal: herpes simplex virus thymidine kinase polyadenylation signal (Cole and Stacy, 1985)
   5444..5460    -  polyA_signal   bGH poly(A) signal (fragment): bovine growth hormone polyadenylation signal
   5682..6270    +  rep_origin     ori: high-copy-number ColE1/pMB1/pBR322/pUC origin of replication
>Addgene plasmid #147500 | pT7-EGFP-C1-HsNot2-F445AY449AF502A_S | depositor full sequence | sequence record 289947 | Full Sequence
TAGTTATTAATAGTAATCAATTACGGGGTCATTAGTTCATAGCCCATATATGGAGTTCCGCGTTACATAA
CTTACGGTAAATGGCCCGCCTGGCTGACCGCCCAACGACCCCCGCCCATTGACGTCAATAATGACGTATG
TTCCCATAGTAACGCCAATAGGGACTTTCCATTGACGTCAATGGGTGGAGTATTTACGGTAAACTGCCCA
CTTGGCAGTACATCAAGTGTATCATATGCCAAGTACGCCCCCTATTGACGTCAATGACGGTAAATGGCCC
GCCTGGCATTATGCCCAGTACATGACCTTATGGGACTTTCCTACTTGGCAGTACATCTACGTATTAGTCA
TCGCTATTACCATGGTGATGCGGTTTTGGCAGTACATCAATGGGCGTGGATAGCGGTTTGACTCACGGGG
ATTTCCAAGTCTCCACCCCATTGACGTCAATGGGAGTTTGTTTTGGCACCAAAATCAACGGGACTTTCCA
AAATGTCGTAACAACTCCGCCCCATTGACGCAAATGGGCGGTAGGCGTGTACGGTGGGAGGTCTATATAA
GCAGAGCTCTCTGGCTAACTAGAGAACCCACTGCTTACTGGCTTATCGAAATTAATACGACTCACTATAG
GGAGACCCAAGCTCTAGCGCTACCGGTCGCCACCATGGTGAGCAAGGGCGAGGAGCTGTTCACCGGGGTG
GTGCCCATCCTGGTCGAGCTGGACGGCGACGTAAACGGCCACAAGTTCAGCGTGTCCGGCGAGGGCGAGG
GCGATGCCACCTACGGCAAGCTGACCCTGAAGTTCATCTGCACCACCGGCAAGCTGCCCGTGCCCTGGCC
CACCCTCGTGACCACCCTGACCTACGGCGTGCAGTGCTTCAGCCGCTACCCCGACCACATGAAGCAGCAC
GACTTCTTCAAGTCCGCCATGCCCGAAGGCTACGTCCAGGAGCGCACCATCTTCTTCAAGGACGACGGCA
ACTACAAGACCCGCGCCGAGGTGAAGTTCGAGGGCGACACCCTGGTGAACCGCATCGAGCTGAAGGGCAT
CGACTTCAAGGAGGACGGCAACATCCTGGGGCACAAGCTGGAGTACAACTACAACAGCCACAACGTCTAT
ATCATGGCCGACAAGCAGAAGAACGGCATCAAGGTGAACTTCAAGATCCGCCACAACATCGAGGACGGCA
GCGTGCAGCTCGCCGACCACTACCAGCAGAACACCCCCATCGGCGACGGCCCCGTGCTGCTGCCCGACAA
CCACTACCTGAGCACCCAGTCCGCCCTGAGCAAAGACCCCAACGAGAAGCGCGATCACATGGTCCTGCTG
GAGTTCGTGACCGCCGCCGGGATCACTCTCGGCATGGACGAGCTGTACAAGTCCGGACTCAGATCTCGAG
CTCAAGCTTCGGTGAGGACTGATGGACATACATTATCTGAGAAAAGAAACTACCAGGTGACAAACAGCAT
GTTTGGTGCTTCAAGAAAGAAGTTTGTAGAGGGGGTCGACAGTGACTACCATGACGAAAACATGTACTAC
AGCCAGTCTTCTATGTTTCCACATCGGTCAGAAAAAGATATGCTGGCATCACCATCTACATCAGGTCAGC
TGTCTCAGTTTGGGGCAAGTTTATACGGGCAACAAAGTGCACTAGGCCTTCCAATGAGGGGGATGAGCAA
CAATACCCCTCAGTTAAATCGCAGCTTATCACAAGGCACTCAGTTACCGAGCCACGTCACGCCAACAACA
GGGGTACCAACAATGTCACTTCACACGCCTCCATCTCCAAGCAGGGGTATTTTGCCTATGAATCCTAGGA
ATATGATGAACCACTCCCAGGTTGGTCAGGGCATTGGAATTCCTAGCAGGACAAATAGCATGAGCAGTTC
AGGGTTAGGTAGCCCCAACAGAAGCTCGCCAAGCATAATATGTATGCCAAAGCAGCAGCCTTCTCGACAG
CCTTTTACTGTGAACAGTATGTCTGGATTTGGAATGAACAGGAATCAGGCATTTGGAATGAATAACTCCT
TATCAAGTAACATTTTTAATGGAACAGACGGAAGTGAAAATGTGACAGGATTGGACCTTTCAGATTTCCC
AGCATTAGCAGACCGAAACAGGAGGGAAGGAAGTGGTAACCCAACTCCATTAATAAACCCCTTGGCTGGA
AGAGCTCCTTATGTTGGAATGGTAACAAAACCAGCAAATGAACAATCCCAGGACTTCTCAATACACAATG
AAGATTTTCCAGCATTACCAGGCTCCAGCTATAAAGATCCAACATCAAGTAATGATGACAGTAAATCTAA
TTTGAATACATCTGGCAAGACAACTTCAAGTACAGATGGACCCAAATTCCCTGGAGATAAAAGTTCAACA
ACACAAAATAATAACCAGCAGAAAAAAGGGATCCAGGTGTTACCTGATGGTCGGGTTACTAACATTCCTC
AAGGGATGGTGACGGACCAATTTGGAATGATTGGCCTGTTAACATTTATCAGGGCAGCAGAGACAGACCC
AGGAATGGTACATCTTGCATTAGGAAGTGACTTAACAACATTAGGCCTCAATCTGAACTCTCCTGAAAAT
CTCTACCCCAAATTTGCGTCACCCTGGGCATCTTCACCTTGTCGACCTCAAGACATAGACTTCCATGTTC
CATCTGAGTACTTAACGAACATTCACATTAGGGATAAGCTGGCTGCAATAAAACTTGGCCGATATGGTGA
AGACCTTCTCGCATATCTCTATGCAATGAATGGAGGAGACGTATTACAACTTTTAGCTGCAGTGGAGCTT
TTTAACCGTGATTGGAGATACCACAAAGAAGAACGAGTATGGATTACCAGGGCACCAGGCATGGAGCCAA
CAATGAAAACCAATACCTATGAGAGGGGAACATATTACTTCGCAGACTGTCTTAACTGGAGGAAAGTAGC
TAAGGAGTTCCATCTGGAATATGACAAATTAGAAGAACGGCCTCACCTGCCATCCACCTTCAACTACAAC
CCTGCTCAGCAAGCCTTCTAACCGCGGGCCCGGGATCCACCGGATCTAGATAACTGATCATAATCAGCCA
TACCACATTTGTAGAGGTTTTACTTGCTTTAAAAAACCTCCCACACCTCCCCCTGAACCTGAAACATAAA
ATGAATGCAATTGTTGTTGTTAACTTGTTTATTGCAGCTTATAATGGTTACAAATAAAGCAATAGCATCA
CAAATTTCACAAATAAAGCATTTTTTTCACTGCATTCTAGTTGTGGTTTGTCCAAACTCATCAATGTATC
TTAACGCGTAAATTGTAAGCGTTAATATTTTGTTAAAATTCGCGTTAAATTTTTGTTAAATCAGCTCATT
TTTTAACCAATAGGCCGAAATCGGCAAAATCCCTTATAAATCAAAAGAATAGACCGAGATAGGGT
[37 nt withheld, positions 3426-3462]
AAAGAACGTGGACTCCAACGTCAAAGG
[49 nt withheld, positions 3490-3538]
T
[91 nt withheld, positions 3540-3630]
G
[124 nt withheld, positions 3632-3755]
CAGGTGGCACTTTTCGGGGAAATGTGCGCGGAACCCCTATTTGTTTATTTTTCTAAATACATTCAAATAT
GTATCCGCTCATGAGACAATAACCCTGATAAATGCTTCAATAATATTGAAAAAGGAAGAGTCCTGAGGCG
GAAAGAACCAGCTGTGGAATGTGTGTCAGTTAGGGTGTGGAAAGTCCCCAGGCTCCCCAGCAGGCAGAAG
TATGCAAAGCATGCATCTCAATTAGTCAGCAACCAGGTGTGGAAAGTCCCCAGGCTCCCCAGCAGGCAGA
AGTATGCAAAGCATGCATCTCAATTAGTCAGCAACCATAGTCCCGCCCCTAACTCCGCCCATCCCGCCCC
TAACTCCGCCCAGTTCCGCCCATTCTCCGCCCCATGGCTGACTAATTTTTTTTATTTATGCAGAGGCCGA
GGCCGCCTCGGCCTCTGAGCTATTCCAGAAGTAGTGAGGAGGCTTTTTTGGAGGCCTAGGCTTTTGCAAA
GATCGATCAAGAGACAGGATGAGGATCGTTTCGCATGATTGAACAAGATGGATTGCACGCAGGTTCTCCG
GCCGCTTGGGTGGAGAGGCTATTCGGCTATGACTGGGCACAACAGACAATCGGCTGCTCTGATGCCGCCG
TGTTCCGGCTGTCAGCGCAGGGGCGCCCGGTTCTTTTTGTCAAGACCGACCTGTCCGGTGCCCTGAATGA
ACTGCAAGACGAGGCAGCGCGGCTATCGTGGCTGGCCACGACGGGCGTTCCTTGCGCAGCTGTGCTCGAC
GTTGTCACTGAAGCGGGAAGGGACTGGCTGCTATTGGGCGAAGTGCCGGGGCAGGATCTCCTGTCATCTC
ACCTTGCTCCTGCCGAGAAAGTATCCATCATGGCTGATGCAATGCGGCGGCTGCATACGCTTGATCCGGC
TACCTGCCCATTCGACCACCAAGCGAAACATCGCATCGAGCGAGCACGTACTCGGATGGAAGCCGGTCTT
GTCGATCAGGATGATCTGGACGAAGAGCATCAGGGGCTCGCGCCAGCCGAACTGTTCGCCAGGCTCAAGG
CGAGCATGCCCGACGGCGAGGATCTCGTCGTGACCCATGGCGATGCCTGCTTGCCGAATATCATGGTGGA
AAATGGCCGCTTTTCTGGATTCATCGACTGTGGCCGGCTGGGTGTGGCGGACCGCTATCAGGACATAGCG
TTGGCTACCCGTGATATTGCTGAAGAGCTTGGCGGCGAATGGGCTGACCGCTTCCTCGTGCTTTACGGTA
TCGCCGCTCCCGATTCGCAGCGCATCGCCTTCTATCGCCTTCTTGACGAGTTCTTCTGAGCGGGACTCTG
GGGTTCGAAATGACCGACCAAGCGACGCCCAACCTGCCATCACGAGATTTCGATTCCACCGCCGCCTTCT
ATGAAAGGTTGGGCTTCGGAATCGTTTTCCGGGACGCCGGCTGGATGATCCTCCAGCGCGGGGATCTCAT
GCTGGAGTTCTTCGCCCACCCTAGGGGGAGGCTAACTGAAACACGGAAGGAGACAATACCGGAAGGAACC
CGCGCTATGACGGCAATAAAAAGACAGAATAAAACGCACGGTGTTGGGTCGTTTGTTCATAAACGCGGGG
TTCGGTCCCAGGGCTGGCACTCTGTCGATACCCCACCGAGACCCCATTGGGGCCAATACGCCCGCGTTTC
TTCCTTTTCCCCACCCCACCCCCCAAGTTCGGGTGAAGGCCCAGGGCTCGCAGCCAACGTCGGGGCGGCA
GGCCCTGCCATAGCCTCAGGTTACTCATATATACTTTAGATTGATTTAAAACTTCATTTTTAATTTAAAA
GGATCTAGGTGAAGATCCTTTTTGATAATCTCATGACCAAAATCCCTTAACGTGAGTTTTCGTTCCACTG
AGCGTCAGACCCCGTAGAAAAGATCAAAGGATCTTCTTGAGATCCTTTTTTTCTGCGCGTAATCTGCTGC
TTGCAAACAAAAAAACCACCGCTACCAGCGGTGGTTTGTTTGCCGGATCAAGAGCTACCAACTCTTTTTC
CGAAGGTAACTGGCTTCAGCAGAGCGCAGATACCAAATACTGTCCTTCTAGTGTAGCCGTAGTTAGGCCA
CCACTTCAAGAACTCTGTAGCACCGCCTACATACCTCGCTCTGCTAATCCTGTTACCAGTGGCTGCTGCC
AGTGGCGATAAGTCGTGTCTTACCGGGTTGGACTCAAGACGATAGTTACCGGATAAGGCGCAGCGGTCGG
GCTGAACGGGGGGTTCGTGCACACAGCCCAGCTTGGAGCGAACGACCTACACCGAACTGAGATACCTACA
GCGTGAGCTATGAGAAAGCGCCACGCTTCCCGAAGGGAGAAAGGCGGACAGGTATCCGGTAAGCGGCAGG
GTCGGAACAGGAGAGCGCACGAGGGAGCTTCCAGGGGGAAACGCCTGGTATCTTTATAGTCCTGTCGGGT
TTCGCCACCTCTGACTTGAGCGTCGATTTTTGTGATGCTCGTCAGGGGGGCGGAGCCTATGGAAAAACGC
CAGCAACGCGGCCTTTTTACGGTTCCTGGCCTTTTGCTGGCCTTTTGCTCACATGTTCTTTCCTGCGTTA
TCCCCTGATTCTGTGGATAACCGTATTACCGCCATGCAT
